>Addgene plasmid #233698 | P1909:EVA4_RHISA-StrepII-8xHis | addgene full sequence | sequence record 467624 | Addgene NGS Result
ACCGGTGGCGGAGGAGGCTCTGGTGGTGGAGGTTCTGGAGGCGCAAGCGCGTGGAGCCACCCGCAGTTCG
AAAAACTCGAGCACCACCATCACCATCACCATCACTAACTCGAGACTAGTATCGCGATAATTCACTCCTC
AGGTGCAGGCTGCCTATCAGAAGGTGGTGGCTGGTGTGGCCAATGCCCTGGCTCACAAATACCACTGAGA
TCTTTTTCCCTCTGCCAAAAATTATGGGGACATCATGAAGCCCCTTGAGCATCTGACTTCTGGCTAATAA
AGGAAATTTATTTTCATTGCAATAGTGTGTTGGAATTTTTTGTGTCTCTCACTCGGAAGGACATATGGGA
GGGCAAATCATTTAAAACATCAGAATGAGTATTTGGTTTAGAGTTTGGCAACATATGCCCATATGCTGGC
TGCCATGAACAAAGGTTGGCTATAAAGAGGTCATCAGTATATGAAACAGCCCCCTGCTGTCCATTCCTTA
TTCCATAGAAAAGCCTTGACTTGAGGTTAGATTTTTTTTATATTTTGTTTTGTGTTATTTTTTTCTTTAA
CATCCCTAAAATTTTCCTTACATGTTTTACTAGCCAGATTTTTCCTCCTCTCCTGACTACTCCCAGTCAT
AGCTGTCCCTCTTCTCTTATGGAGATCCCTCGACCTGCAGCCCAAGCTTGGCGTAATCATGGTCATAGCT
GTTTCCTGTGTGAAATTGTTATCCGCTCACAATTCCACACAACATACGAGCCGGAAGCATAAAGTGTAAA
GCCTGGGGTGCCTAATGAGTGAGCTAACTCACATTAATTGCGTTGCGCTCACTGCCCGCTTTCCAGTCGG
GAAACCTGTCGTGCCAGCGGATCGATCCGCTGCATTAATGAATCGGCCAACGCGCGGGGAGAGGCGGTTT
GCGTATTGGGCGCTCTTCCGCTTCCTCGCTCACTGACTCGCTGCGCTCGGTCGTTCGGCTGCGGCGAGCG
GTATCAGCTCACTCAAAGGCGGTAATACGGTTATCCACAGAATCAGGGGATAACGCAGGAAAGAACATGT
GAGCAAAAGGCCAGCAAAAGGCCAGGAACCGTAAAAAGGCCGCGTTGCTGGCGTTTTTCCATAGGCTCCG
CCCCCCTGACGAGCATCACAAAAATCGACGCTCAAGTCAGAGGTGGCGAAACCCGACAGGACTATAAAGA
TACCAGGCGTTTCCCCCTGGAAGCTCCCTCGTGCGCTCTCCTGTTCCGACCCTGCCGCTTACCGGATACC
TGTCCGCCTTTCTCCCTTCGGGAAGCGTGGCGCTTTCTCATAGCTCACGCTGTAGGTATCTCAGTTCGGT
GTAGGTCGTTCGCTCCAAGCTGGGCTGTGTGCACGAACCCCCCGTTCAGCCCGACCGCTGCGCCTTATCC
GGTAACTATCGTCTTGAGTCCAACCCGGTAAGACACGACTTATCGCCACTGGCAGCAGCCACTGGTAACA
GGATTAGCAGAGCGAGGTATGTAGGCGGTGCTACAGAGTTCTTGAAGTGGTGGCCTAACTACGGCTACAC
TAGAAGAACAGTATTTGGTATCTGCGCTCTGCTGAAGCCAGTTACCTTCGGAAAAAGAGTTGGTAGCTCT
TGATCCGGCAAACAAACCACCGCTGGTAGCGGTGGTTTTTTTGTTTGCAAGCAGCAGATTACGCGCAGAA
AAAAAGGATCTCAAGAAGATCCTTTGATCTTTTCTACGGGGTCTGACGCTCAGTGGAACGAAAACTCACG
TTAAGGGATTTTGGTCATGAGATTATCAAAAAGGATCTTCACCTAGATCCTTTTAAATTAAAAATGAAGT
TTTAAATCAATCTAAAGTATATATGAGTAAACTTGGTCTGACAGTTACCAATGCTTAATCAGTGAGGCAC
CTATCTCAGCGATCTGTCTATTTCGTTCATCCATAGTTGCCTGACTCCCCGTCGTGTAGATAACTACGAT
ACGGGAGGGCTTACCATCTGGCCCCAGTGCTGCAATGATACCGCGAGACCCACGCTCACCGGCTCCAGAT
TTATCAGCAATAAACCAGCCAGCCGGAAGGGCCGAGCGCAGAAGTGGTCCTGCAACTTTATCCGCCTCCA
TCCAGTCTATTAATTGTTGCCGGGAAGCTAGAGTAAGTAGTTCGCCAGTTAATAGTTTGCGCAACGTTGT
TGCCATTGCTACAGGCATCGTGGTGTCACGCTCGTCGTTTGGTATGGCTTCATTCAGCTCCGGTTCCCAA
CGATCAAGGCGAGTTACATGATCCCCCATGTTGTGCAAAAAAGCGGTTAGCTCCTTCGGTCCTCCGATCG
TTGTCAGAAGTAAGTTGGCCGCAGTGTTATCACTCATGGTTATGGCAGCACTGCATAATTCTCTTACTGT
CATGCCATCCGTAAGATGCTTTTCTGTGACTGGTGAGTACTCAACCAAGTCATTCTGAGAATAGTGTATG
CGGCGACCGAGTTGCTCTTGCCCGGCGTCAATACGGGATAATACCGCGCCACATAGCAGAACTTTAAAAG
TGCTCATCATTGGAAAACGTTCTTCGGGGCGAAAACTCTCAAGGATCTTACCGCTGTTGAGATCCAGTTC
GATGTAACCCACTCGTGCACCCAACTGATCTTCAGCATCTTTTACTTTCACCAGCGTTTCTGGGTGAGCA
AAAACAGGAAGGCAAAATGCCGCAAAAAAGGGAATAAGGGCGACACGGAAATGTTGAATACTCATACTCT
TCCTTTTTCAATATTATTGAAGCATTTATCAGGGTTATTGTCTCATGAGCGGATACATATTTGAATGTAT
TTAGAAAAATAAACAAATAGGGGTTCCGCGCACATTTCCCCGAAAAGTGCCACCTGGGTCGACATTGATT
ATTGACTAGTTATTAATAGTAATCAATTACGGGGTCATTAGTTCATAGCCCATATATGGAGTTCCGCGTT
ACATAACTTACGGTAAATGGCCCGCCTGGCTGACCGCCCAACGACCCCCGCCCATTGACGTCAATAATGA
CGTATGTTCCCATAGTAACGCCAATAGGGACTTTCCATTGACGTCAATGGGTGGAGTATTTACGGTAAAC
TGCCCACTTGGCAGTACATCAAGTGTATCATATGCCAAGTACGCCCCCTATTGACGTCAATGACGGTAAA
TGGCCCGCCTGGCATTATGCCCAGTACATGACCTTATGGGACTTTCCTACTTGGCAGTACATCTACGTAT
TAGTCATCGCTATTACCATGGTCGAGGTGAGCCCCACGTTCTGCTTCACTCTCCCCATCTCCCCCCCCTC
CCCACCCCCAATTTTGTATTTATTTATTTTTTAATTATTTTGTGCAGCGATGGGGGCGGGGGGGGGGGGG
GGGCGCGCCAGGCGGGGCGGGGCGGGGCGAGGGGCGGGGCGGGGCGAGGCGGAGAGGTGCGGCGGCAGCC
AATCAGAGCGGCGCGCTCCGAAAGTTTCCTTTTATGGCGAGGCGGCGGCGGCGGCGGCCCTATAAAAAGC
GAAGCGCGCGGCGGGCGGGAGTCGCTGCGCGCTGCCTTCGCCCCGTGCCCCGCTCCGCCGCCGCCTCGCG
CCGCCCGCCCCGGCTCTGACTGACCGCGTTACTCCCACAGGTGAGCGGGCGGGACGGCCCTTCTCCTCCG
GGCTGTAATTAGCGCTTGGTTTAATGACGGCTTGTTTCTTTTCTGTGGCTGCGTGAAAGCCTTGAGGGGC
TCCGGGAGGGCCCTTTGTGCGGGGGGAGCGGCTCGGGGGGTGCGTGCGTGTGTGTGTGCGTGGGGAGCGC
CGCGTGCGGCTCCGCGCTGCCCGGCGGCTGTGAGCGCTGCGGGCGCGGCGCGGGGCTTTGTGCGCTCCGC
AGTGTGCGCGAGGGGAGCGCGGCCGGGGGCGGTGCCCCGCGGTGCGGGGGGGGCTGCGAGGGGAACAAAG
GCTGCGTGCGGGGTGTGTGCGTGGGGGGGTGAGCAGGGGGTGTGGGCGCGTCGGTCGGGCTGCAACCCCC
CCTGCACCCCCCTCCCCGAGTTGCTGAGCACGGCCCGGCTTCGGGTGCGGGGCTCCGTACGGGGCGTGGC
GCGGGGCTCGCCGTGCCGGGCGGGGGGTGGCGGCAGGTGGGGGTGCCGGGCGGGGCGGGGCCGCCTCGGG
CCGGGGAGGGCTCGGGGGAGGGGCGCGGCGGCCCCCGGAGCGCCGGCGGCTGTCGAGGCGCGGCGAGCCG
CAGCCATTGCCTTTTATGGTAATCGTGCGAGAGGGCGCAGGGACTTCCTTTGTCCCAAATCTGTGCGGAG
CCGAAATCTGGGAGGCGCCGCCGCACCCCCTCTAGCGGGCGCGGGGCGAAGCGGTGCGGCGCCGGCAGGA
AGGAAATGGGCGGGGAGGGCCTTCGTGCGTCGCCGCGCCGCCGTCCCCTTCTCCCTCTCCAGCCTCGGGG
CTGTCCGCGGGGGGACGGCTGCCTTCGGGGGGGACGGGGCAGGGCGGGGTTCGGCTTCTGGCGTGTGACC
GGCGGCTCTAGAGCCTCTGCTAACCATGTTCATGCCTTCTTCTTTTTCCTACAGCTCCTGGGCAACGTGC
TGGTTATTGTGCTGTCTCATCATTTTGGCAAAGAATTGCGGCCGTCTCAGGCCGAATTCAAGCTTGCCAC
CATGGGGATCCTTCCCAGCCCTGGGATGCCTGCGCTGCTCTCCCTCGTGAGCCTTCTCTCCGTGCTGCTG
ATGGGTTGCGTAGCTGAAACCGGTGAAGTGCCACAAATGACTAGCTCCTCCGCGCCAGATCTTGAAGAGG
AGGACGATTACACAGCATATGCACCGCTGACGTGCTATTTTACAAATTCCACGCTTGGTCTGCTGGCCCC
CCCAAATTGCTCCGTGCTTTGCAACAGTACCACAACTTGGTTTAATGAAACTTCGCCAAACAATGCTTCG
TGTTTGCTGACTGTGGATTTTCTTACACAGGACGCCATTCTACAAGAAAACCAACCGTACAACTGCAGTG
TGGGACACTGTGATAATGGGACTTGCGCCGGGCCCCCTCGACACGCTCAGTGCTGG
Features (pLannotate 1.2.2; 16 found; start..end, strand, type, name):
     52..74      +  CDS            Strep-Tag II (fragment): peptide that binds Strep-Tactin®, an engineered form of streptavidin
     85..102     +  CDS            6xHis: 6xHis affinity tag
    131..205     +  CDS            HBB (fragment): HBB_PONPY - Experimental evidence at transcript level: Swiss-Prot protein existence level 2. Involved in oxygen transport from the lung to the various peripheral tissues. From Pongo pygmaeus (Bornean orangutan).
    276..331     +  polyA_signal   β-globin poly(A) signal: rabbit β-globin polyadenylation signal (Gil and Proudfoot, 1987)
    716..732     -  protein_bind   lac operator: The lac repressor binds to the lac operator to inhibit transcription in E. coli. This inhibition can be relieved by adding lactose or isopropyl-β-D-thiogalactopyranoside (IPTG). lac repressor encoded by lacI
    740..770     -  promoter       lac promoter: promoter for the E. coli lac operon
    785..806     -  protein_bind   CAP binding site: CAP binding activates transcription in the presence of cAMP. E. coli catabolite activator protein
    822..923     -  CDS            lacI (fragment): LACI_ECOLI - Experimental evidence at protein level: Swiss-Prot protein existence level 1. Repressor of the lactose operon. Binds allolactose as an inducer. From Escherichia coli (strain K12).
   1106..1694    -  rep_origin     ori: high-copy-number ColE1/pMB1/pBR322/pUC origin of replication
   1865..2725    -  CDS            AmpR: β-lactamase; bla; confers resistance to ampicillin, carbenicillin, and related antibiotics
   2726..2830    -  promoter       AmpR promoter: bla
   2861..3240    +  enhancer       CMV enhancer: human cytomegalovirus immediate early enhancer
   3242..3517    +  promoter       chicken β-actin promoter: No description available
   3518..4534    +  intron         chimeric intron: chimera between introns from chicken β-actin and rabbit β-globin
   4532..4630    +  CDS            HBB (fragment): HBB_LEPEU - Experimental evidence at protein level: Swiss-Prot protein existence level 1. Involved in oxygen transport from the lung to the various peripheral tissues. From Lepus europaeus (European hare).
   4715..5026    +  CDS            EVA4_RHISA (fragment): Experimental evidence at protein level: Swiss-Prot protein existence level 1. Salivary chemokine-binding protein which has chemokine- neutralizing activity and binds to host chemokines CCL1, CCL3, CCL5, CCL7, CCL8, CCL11, CCL14, CCL15, CCL16, CCL17, CCL18, CCL19, CCL21, CCL22, CCL23, CCL24, CCL25 and CCL26 (PubMed:18678732, PubMed:23910450, PubMed:25266725). Binds to CCL3 and CCL5 with 1:1 stoichiometry (PubMed:23910450). Although binding to CCL25 is observed, does not inhibit CCL25-induced chemotaxis (PubMed:25266725). From Rhipicephalus sanguineus (Brown dog tick) (Ixodes sanguineus).
