[The description below was written by a language model from this plasmid's Addgene catalogue record and pLannotate feature annotations shown in this document.]
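Description:
P1909:EVA4_RHISA-StrepII-8xHis is a mammalian expression plasmid built on the pHLSEC backbone that produces Evasin-4 (EVA4), a salivary chemokine-binding protein from the brown dog tick Rhipicephalus sanguineus. It is propagated in E. coli through a high-copy ColE1/pUC-type origin and selected with ampicillin via the β-lactamase gene and its own promoter. Remnants of a lac promoter/operator region and a lacI fragment are also annotated in the bacterial portion of the backbone and appear to be carry-over sequence rather than functional parts of the expression unit.

Expression is driven by a CAG-style arrangement: the human CMV immediate-early enhancer, the chicken β-actin promoter and a chimeric chicken β-actin/rabbit β-globin intron, which together give strong constitutive transcription in mammalian cells. The roughly 312 bp EVA4 coding region lies downstream. Because the circular sequence is numbered so that the insert runs up to the end of the record, the C-terminal tags appear at the start of the map. These are a Strep-tag II followed by a polyhistidine tag, listed as 8xHis in the catalogue although the annotation tool reports only a 6xHis match. The transcript is terminated by the rabbit β-globin polyadenylation signal, and the short β-globin "CDS" fragments flanking the cassette are most likely untranslated globin sequence belonging to the intron and 3' region. The backbone name suggests a secretion vector, but no signal peptide is annotated in the feature table.

The dual tags allow affinity capture on Strep-Tactin or metal-chelate resins, so the plasmid is suited to producing and purifying recombinant Evasin-4 from mammalian cells. The associated work concerns developing chemokine network inhibitors. The sequenced record is about 10 nt longer than the catalogue's stated total size.
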