Addgene plasmid #233698: P1909:EVA4_RHISA-StrepII-8xHis
Purpose: Expresses Strep and His-tagged Evasin 4 (EVA4_RHISA) in mammalian cells
Depositing lab: Shoumo Bhattacharya. Depositing organization: University of Oxford. Publication: Development of chemokine network inhibitors using combinatorial saturation mutagenesis. Kryukova J, Vales S, Payne M, Smagurauskaite G, Chandra S, Clark CJ, Davies G, Bhattacharya S. Commun Biol. 2025 Apr 3;8(1):549. doi: 10.1038/s42003-025-07778-6. PubMed 40181178.
Backbone
  Vector backbone: pHLSEC
  Backbone size w/o insert (bp): 4704
  Total vector size (bp): 5016
  Vector type: Mammalian Expression
Growth in bacteria
  Bacterial resistance: Ampicillin, 100 μg/mL
  Growth temperature: 37°C
  Growth strain: DH5alpha
  Copy number: High Copy
Gene/Insert
  Gene/Insert name: EVA4 (alt name: Evasin-4)
  Species: Rhipicephalus sanguineus (tick)
  Insert size (bp): 312
  Promoter: Chicken β actin
  Tag / fusion protein: Strep II, 8xHis (C terminal on insert)
  Cloning method: Other
  Sequencing primers: 5′ GATCCTTCCCAGCCCTG; 3′ CCTTCTGATAGGCAGCCTG
Resource information
  A portion of this plasmid was derived from a plasmid made by: Genewiz
Terms and licenses: Academic/Nonprofit Terms; Industry Terms: Not Available to Industry
How to cite: P1909:EVA4_RHISA-StrepII-8xHis was a gift from Shoumo Bhattacharya (Addgene plasmid # 233698 ; http://n2t.net/addgene:233698 ; RRID:Addgene_233698)
